>Addgene plasmid #40435 | LRRK2_1867_2161_L1976Y_I2049Q | depositor full sequence | sequence record 52112 | LRRK2_1867_2161_L1976Y_I2049Q sequence 9085 bps
GGAACGGCTCCGCCCACTATTAATGAAATTAAAAATTCCAATTTTAAAAAACGCAGCAAGAGAAACATTT
GTATGAAAGAATGCGTAGAAGGAAAGAAAAATGTCGTCGACATGCTGAACAACAAGATTAATATGCCTCC
GTGTATAAAAAAAATATTGAACGATTTGAAAGAAAACAATGTACCGCGCGGCGGTATGTACAGGAAGAGG
TTTATACTAAACTGTTACATTGCAAACGTGGTTTCGTGTGCCAAGTGTGAAAACCGATGTTTAATCAAGG
CTCTGACGCATTTCTACAACCACGACTCCAAGTGTGTGGGTGAAGTCATGCATCTTTTAATCAAATCCCA
AGATGTGTATAAACCACCAAACTGCCAAAAAATGAAAACTGTCGACAAGCTCTGTCCGTTTGCTGGCAAC
TGCAAGGGTCTCAATCCTATTTGTAATTATTGAATAATAAAACAATTATAAATGCTAAATTTGTTTTTTA
TTAACGATACAAACCAAACGCAACAAGAACATTTGTAGTATTATCTATAATTGAAAACGCGTAGTTATAA
TCGCTGAGGTAATATTTAAAATCATTTTCAAATGATTCACAGTTAATTTGCGACAATATAATTTTATTTT
CACATAAACTAGACGCCTTGTCGTCTTCTTCTTCGTATTCCTTCTCTTTTTCATTTTTCTCTTCATAAAA
ATTAACATAGTTATTATCGTATCCATATATGTATCTATCGTATAGAGTAAATTTTTTGTTGTCATAAATA
TATATGTCTTTTTTAATGGGGTGTATAGTACCGCTGCGCATAGTTTTTCTGTAATTTACAACAGTGCTAT
TTTCTGGTAGTTCTTCGGAGTGTGTTGCTTTAATTATTAAATTTATATAATCAATGAATTTGGGATCGTC
GGTTTTGTACAATATGTTGCCGGCATAGTACGCAGCTTCTTCTAGTTCAATTACACCATTTTTTAGCAGC
ACCGGATTAACATAACTTTCCAAAATGTTGTACGAACCGTTAAACAAAAACAGTTCACCTCCCTTTTCTA
TACTATTGTCTGCGAGCAGTTGTTTGTTGTTAAAAATAACAGCCATTGTAATGAGACGCACAAACTAATA
TCACAAACTGGAAATGTCTATCAATATATAGTTGCTGATCAGATCCTCATTGTTTGCCTCCCTGCTGCGG
TTTTTCACCGAAGTTCATGCCAGTCCAGCGTTTTTGCAGCAGAAAAGCCGCCGACTTCGGTTTGCGGTCG
CGAGTGAAGATCCCTTTCTTGTTACCGCCAACGCGCAATATGCCTTGCGAGGTCGCAAAATCGGCGAAAT
TCCATACCTGTTCACCGACGACGGCGCTGACGCGATCAAAGACGCGGTGATACATATCCAGCCATGCACA
CTGATACTCTTCACTCCACATGTCGGTGTACATTGAGTGCAGCCCGGCTAACGTATCCACGCCGTATTCG
GTGATGATAATCGGCTGATGCAGTTTCTCCTGCCAGGCCAGAAGTTCTTTTTCCAGTACCTTCTCTGCCG
TTTCCAAATCGCCGCTTTGGACATACCATCCGTAATAACGGTTCAGGCACAGCACATCAAAGAGATCGCT
GATGGTATCGGTGTGAGCGTCGCAGAACATTACATTGACGCAGGTGATCGGACGCGTCGGGTCGAGTTTA
CGCGTTGCTTCCGCCAGTGGCGCGAAATATTCCCGTGCACCTTGCGGACGGGTATCCGGTTCGTTGGCAA
TACTCCACATCACCACGCTTGGGTGGTTTTTGTCACGCGCTATCAGCTCTTTAATCGCCTGTAAGTGCGC
TTGCTGAGTTTCCCCGTTGACTGCCTCTTCGCTGTACAGTTCTTTCGGCTTGTTGCCCGCTTCGAAACCA
ATGCCTAAAGAGAGCGAAAAGCCGACAGCAGCAGTTTCATCAATCACCACGATGCCATGTTCATCTGCCC
AGTCGAGCATCTCTTCAGCGTAAGGGTAATGCGAGGTACGGTAGGAGTTGGCCCCAATCCAGTCCATTAA
TGCGTGGTCGTGCACCATCAGCACGTTATCGAATCCTTTGCCACGTAAGTCCGCATCTTCATGACGACCA
AAGCCAGTAAAGTAGAACGGTTTGTGGTTAATCAGGAACTGTTGGCCCTTCACTGCCACTGACCGGATGC
CGACGCGAAGCGGGTAGATATCACACTCTGTCTGGCTTTTGGCTGTGACGCACAGTTCATAGAGATAACC
TTCACCCGGTTGCCAGAGGTGCGGATTCACCACTTGCAAAGTCCCGCTAGTGCCTTGTCCAGTTGCAACC
ACCTGTTGATCCGCATCACGCAGTTCAACGCTGACATCACCATTGGCCACCACCTGCCAGTCAACAGACG
CGTGGTTACAGTCTTGCGCGACATGCGTCACCACGGTGATATCGTCCACCCAGGTGTTCGGCGTGGTGTA
GAGCATTACGCTGCGATGGATTCCGGCATAGTTAAAGAAATCATGGAAGTAAGACTGCTTTTTCTTGCCG
TTTTCGTCGGTAATCACCATTCCCGGCGGGATAGTCTGCCAGTTCAGTTCGTTGTTCACACAAACGGTGA
TACGTACACTTTTCCCGGCAATAACATACGGCGTGACATCGGCTTCAAATGGCGTATAGCCGCCCTGATG
CTCCATCACTTCCTGATTATTGACCCACACTTTGCCGTAATGAGTGACCGCATCGAAACGCAGCACGATA
CGCTGGCCTGCCCAACCTTTCGGTATAAAGACTTCGCGCTGATACCAGACGTTGCCCGCATAATTACGAA
TATCTGCATCGGCGAACTGATCGTTAAAACTGCCTGGCACAGCAATTGCCCGGCTTTCTTGTAACGCGCT
TTCCCACCAACGCTGATCAATTCCACAGTTTTCGCGATCCAGACTGAATGCCCACAGGCCGTCGAGTTTT
TTGATTTCACGGGTTGGGGTTTCTACAGGACGGACCATATTTATAGGTGTAATTTATGTAGCTGTAATTT
TTACCTTATTAATATTTTTTACGCTTTGCATTCGACGACTGAACTCCCAAATATATGTTTAACTCGTCTT
GGTCGTTTGAATTTTTGTTGCTGTGTTTCCTAATATTTTCCATCACCTTAAATATGTTATTGTAATCCTC
AATGTTGAACTTGCAATTGGACACGGCATAGTTTTCCATAGTCGTGTAAAACATGGTATTGGCTGCATTG
TAATACATCCGACTGAGCGGGTACGGATCTATGTGTTTGAGCAGCCTGTTCAAAAACTCTGCATCGTCGC
AAAACGGAATTTCGTCGACAGATCTGATCATGGAGATAATTAAAATGATAACCATCTCGCAAATAAATAA
GTATTTTACTGTTTTCGTAACAGTTTTGTAATAAAAAAACCTATAAATATAGGATCTATGCACCACCATC
ACCACCATCACCACGAGAACCTTTATTTCCAAGGATCAATGGCACCGATCCTGGGGTATTGGAAGATCAA
GGGCCTAGTGCAGCCCACTCGTCTGCTCCTGGAGTACCTAGAAGAGAAGTATGAGGAGCACCTTTATGAG
CGGGACGAGGGTGACAAGTGGCGCAATAAGAAATTCGAGCTAGGCTTGGAATTCCCCAATCTGCCTTATT
ACATCGATGGCGACGTTAAGTTGACTCAGTCCATGGCCATCATCCGCTACATCGCCGACAAGCACAATAT
GCTAGGCGGGTGCCCGAAGGAGCGAGCTGAGATCTCTATGTTGGAAGGGGCCGTGCTGGATATCCGCTAC
GGCGTGAGCCGCATTGCATACTCAAAGGATTTCGAGACCCTCAAGGTTGACTTCCTGTCAAAGCTGCCTG
AAATGCTAAAGATGTTCGAAGACCGTCTCTGTCATAAGACCTACCTGAACGGGGACCACGTGACACACCC
GGACTTTATGTTGTATGACGCTCTGGACGTCGTGCTTTATATGGACCCTATGTGCCTGGACGCTTTTCCC
AAACTAGTGTGTTTCAAGAAACGTATCGAAGCTATCCCTCAGATTGATAAGTACCTGAAGTCCTCAAAGT
ACATCGCCTGGCCCCTTCAAGGTTGGCAAGCCACATTTGGCGGTGGCGACCATCCTCCCAAGTCAGACCT
AGTGCCTAGGCACAACCAGACCAGCCTATATAAGAAAGCCGGGTCAGCTGCCGCTGTGCTGGAGGAGAAC
CTGTATTTCCAGGGCGGATCCAACATCATGCTCAACAACGATGAGCTCGAATTTGAACAAGCTCCAGAAT
TCCTGCTCGGCGACGGCTCTTTCGGCTCCGTATACCGTGCTGCTTATGAAGGCGAAGAAGTCGCCGTAAA
GATCTTCAACAAGCACACCTCGCTCCGTCTGCTCCGTCAGGAACTGGTCGTTCTGTGTCATCTGCACCAT
CCGAGCCTCATCTCCCTGCTGGCCGCTGGCATCCGTCCTCGTATGCTGGTGATGGAGCTGGCATCCAAGG
GCTCTCTCGACCGCCTGCTGCAGCAGGACAAGGCTTCTCTGACCCGTACTCTGCAGCATCGTATCGCTTA
CCATGTAGCTGACGGCCTGCGTTATCTTCATTCTGCAATGATCATTTATCGCGACCTGAAACCTCATAAT
GTACTGCTGTTTACTCTGTACCCGAACGCTGCCATCATCGCTAAGATTGCAGACTATGGTATTGCGCAGT
ACTGCTGCCGCATGGGCATTAAAACAAGCGAAGGTACGCCGGGTTTCCGTGCTCCAGAAGTGGCTCGTGG
CAACGTTCAGTACAACCAGCAAGCTGACGTTTACTCGTTCGGTCTGCTCCTGTACGATATCCTGACTACC
GGCGGCCGTATCGTAGAAGGTCTGAAGTTCCCTAACGAATTCGACGAACTGGAAATCCAGGGCAAGCTGC
CAGACCCGGTTAAAGAATACGGTTGCGCTCCGTGGCCGATGGTAGAGAAGCTCATCAAACAGTGCCTTAA
AGAAAACCCTCAGGAACGTCCAACCTCTGCTCAAGTGTTCGACATCCTTAACAGCGCTGAACTCGTCTGT
CTGACTCGCCGTATTCTCCTGCCTAAGAATGTTATCGTGGAATGTATGGTTGCTACTCACCATAACTGAT
GATAAGCTTTAGTAAGCACTCGAGCACCACCACCACCACCACTAACCTAGGTAGCTGAGCGCATGCAAGC
TGATCCGGGTTATTAGTACATTTATTAAGCGCTAGATTCTGTGCGTTGTTGATTTACAGACAATTGTTGT
ACGTATTTTAATAATTCATTAAATTTATAATCTTTAGGGTGGTATGTTAGAGCGAAAATCAAATGATTTT
CAGCGTCTTTATATCTGAATTTAAATATTAAATCCTCAATAGATTTGTAAAATAGGTTTCGATTAGTTTC
AAACAAGGGTTGTTTTTCCGAACCGATGGCTGGACTATCTAATGGATTTTCGCTCAACGCCACAAAACTT
GCCAAATCTTGTAGCAGCAATCTAGCTTTGTCGATATTCGTTTGTGTTTTGTTTTGTAATAAAGGTTCGA
CGTCGTTCAAAATATTATGCGCTTTTGTATTTCTTTCATCACTGTCGTTAGTGTACAATTGACTCGACGT
AAACACGTTAAATAGAGCTTGGACATATTTAACATCGGGCGTGTTAGCTTTATTAGGCCGATTATCGTCG
TCGTCCCAACCCTCGTCGTTAGAAGTTGCTTCCGAAGACGATTTTGCCATAGCCACACGACGCCTATTAA
TTGTGTCGGCTAACACGTCCGCGATCAAATTTGTAGTTGAGCTTTTTGGAATTATTTCTGATTGCGGGCG
TTTTTGGGCGGGTTTCAATCTAACTGTGCCCGATTTTAATTCAGACAACACGTTAGAAAGCGATGGTGCA
GGCGGTGGTAACATTTCAGACGGCAAATCTACTAATGGCGGCGGTGGTGGAGCTGATGATAAATCTACCA
TCGGTGGAGGCGCAGGCGGGGCTGGCGGCGGAGGCGGAGGCGGAGGTGGTGGCGGTGATGCAGACGGCGG
TTTAGGCTCAAATGTCTCTTTAGGCAACACAGTCGGCACCTCAACTATTGTACTGGTTTCGGGCGCCGTT
TTTGGTTTGACCGGTCTGAGACGAGTGCGATTTTTTTCGTTTCTAATAGCTTCCAACAATTGTTGTCTGT
CGTCTAAAGGTGCAGCGGGTTGAGGTTCCGTCGGCATTGGTGGAGCGGGCGGCAATTCAGACATCGATGG
TGGTGGTGGTGGTGGAGGCGCTGGAATGTTAGGCACGGGAGAAGGTGGTGGCGGCGGTGCCGCCGGTATA
ATTTGTTCTGGTTTAGTTTGTTCGCGCACGATTGTGGGCACCGGCGCAGGCGCCGCTGGCTGCACAACGG
AAGGTCGTCTGCTTCGAGGCAGCGCTTGGGGTGGTGGCAATTCAATATTATAATTGGAATACAAATCGTA
AAAATCTGCTATAAGCATTGTAATTTCGCTATCGTTTACCGTGCCGATATTTAACAACCGCTCAATGTAA
GCAATTGTATTGTAAAGAGATTGTCTCAAGCTCGGATCGATCCCGCACGCCGATAACAAGCCTTTTCATT
TTTACTACAGCATTGTAGTGGCGAGACACTTCGCTGTCGTCGAGGTTTAAACGCTTCCTCGCTCACTGAC
TCGCTGCGCTCGGTCGTTCGGCTGCGGCGAGCGGTATCAGCTCACTCAAAGGCGGTAATACGGTTATCCA
CAGAATCAGGGGATAACGCAGGAAAGAACATGTGAGCAAAAGGCCAGCAAAAGGCCAGGAACCGTAAAAA
GGCCGCGTTGCTGGCGTTTTTCCATAGGCTCCGCCCCCCTGACGAGCATCACAAAAATCGACGCTCAAGT
CAGAGGTGGCGAAACCCGACAGGACTATAAAGATACCAGGCGTTTCCCCCTGGAAGCTCCCTCGTGCGCT
CTCCTGTTCCGACCCTGCCGCTTACCGGATACCTGTCCGCCTTTCTCCCTTCGGGAAGCGTGGCGCTTTC
TCATAGCTCACGCTGTAGGTATCTCAGTTCGGTGTAGGTCGTTCGCTCCAAGCTGGGCTGTGTGCACGAA
CCCCCCGTTCAGCCCGACCGCTGCGCCTTATCCGGTAACTATCGTCTTGAGTCCAACCCGGTAAGACACG
ACTTATCGCCACTGGCAGCAGCCACTGGTAACAGGATTAGCAGAGCGAGGTATGTAGGCGGTGCTACAGA
GTTCTTGAAGTGGTGGCCTAACTACGGCTACACTAGAAGGACAGTATTTGGTATCTGCGCTCTGCTGAAG
CCAGTTACCTTCGGAAAAAGAGTTGGTAGCTCTTGATCCGGCAAACAAACCACCGCTGGTAGCGGTGGTT
TTTTTGTTTGCAAGCAGCAGATTACGCGCAGAAAAAAAGGATCTCAAGAAGATCCTTTGATCTTTTCTAC
GGGGTCTGACGCTCAGTGGAACGAAAACTCACGTTAAGGGATTTTGGTCATGAGATTATCAAAAAGGATC
TTCACCTAGATCCTTTTAAATTAAAAATGAAGTTTTAAATCAATCTAAAGTATATATGAGTAAACTTGGT
CTGACAGTTACCAATGCTTAATCAGTGAGGCACCTATCTCAGCGATCTGTCTATTTCGTTCATCCATAGT
TGCCTGACTCCCCGTCGTGTAGATAACTACGATACGGGAGGGCTTACCATCTGGCCCCAGTGCTGCAATG
ATACCGCGAGACCCACGCTCACCGGCTCCAGATTTATCAGCAATAAACCAGCCAGCCGGAAGGGCCGAGC
GCAGAAGTGGTCCTGCAACTTTATCCGCCTCCATCCAGTCTATTAATTGTTGCCGGGAAGCTAGAGTAAG
TAGTTCGCCAGTTAATAGTTTGCGCAACGTTGTTGCCATTGCTACAGGCATCGTGGTGTCACGCTCGTCG
TTTGGTATGGCTTCATTCAGCTCCGGTTCCCAACGATCAAGGCGAGTTACATGATCCCCCATGTTGTGCA
AAAAAGCGGTTAGCTCCTTCGGTCCTCCGATCGTTGTCAGAAGTAAGTTGGCCGCAGTGTTATCACTCAT
GGTTATGGCAGCACTGCATAATTCTCTTACTGTCATGCCATCCGTAAGATGCTTTTCTGTGACTGGTGAG
TACTCAACCAAGTCATTCTGAGAATAGTGTATGCGGCGACCGAGTTGCTCTTGCCCGGCGTCAATACGGG
ATAATACCGCGCCACATAGCAGAACTTTAAAAGTGCTCATCATTGGAAAACGTTCTTCGGGGCGAAAACT
CTCAAGGATCTTACCGCTGTTGAGATCCAGTTCGATGTAACCCACTCGTGCACCCAACTGATCTTCAGCA
TCTTTTACTTTCACCAGCGTTTCTGGGTGAGCAAAAACAGGAAGGCAAAATGCCGCAAAAAAGGGAATAA
GGGCGACACGGAAATGTTGAATACTCATACTCTTCCTTTTTCAATATTATTGAAGCATTTATCAGGGTTA
TTGTCTCATGAGCGGATACATATTTGAATGTATTTAGAAAAATAAACAAATAGGGGTTCCGCGCACATTT
CCCCGAAAAGTGCCACCTG
[124 nt withheld, positions 8560-8683]
C
[91 nt withheld, positions 8685-8775]
A
[49 nt withheld, positions 8777-8825]
CCTTTGACGTTGGAGTCCACGTTCTTT
[37 nt withheld, positions 8853-8889]
ACCCTATCTCGGTCTATTCTTTTGATTTATAAGGGATTTTGCCGATTTCGGCCTATTGGTTAAAAAATGA
GCTGATTTAACAAAAATTTAACGCGAATTTTAACAAAATATTAACGTTTACAATTTCCCATTCGCCATTC
AGGCTGCGCAACTGTTGGGAAGGGCGATCGGTGCGGGCCTCTTCGCTATTACGCCA
Features (pLannotate 1.2.2; 15 found; start..end, strand, type, name):
    329..453     +  CDS            lef2: baculovirus late expression factor 2
    491..1096    +  CDS            ORF603: baculovirus ORF603 protein
   1167..2972    -  CDS            GUS: β-glucuronidase; uidA (or gusA) from E. coli
   2987..3302    -  promoter       p6.9 promoter: Autographa californica p6.9; baculovirus late basic protein promoter
   3317..3408    +  promoter       polyhedrin promoter: polh from Autographa californica; promoter for the baculovirus polyhedrin gene
   3469..4122    +  CDS            GST26_SCHJA: Experimental evidence at protein level: Swiss-Prot protein existence level 1. GST isoenzymes appear to play a central role in the parasite detoxification system. Other functions are also suspected including a role in increasing the solubility of haematin in the parasite gut. From Schistosoma japonicum (Blood fluke).
   4222..5106    +  CDS            LRRK2 (fragment): LRRK2_HUMAN - Also known as PARK8. Experimental evidence at protein level: Swiss-Prot protein existence level 1. Serine/threonine-protein kinase which phosphorylates a broad range of proteins involved in multiple processes such as neuronal plasticity, autophagy, and vesicle trafficking (PubMed:20949042, PubMed:22012985, PubMed:26824392, PubMed:29125462, PubMed:28720718, PubMed:29127255, PubMed:30398148, PubMed:29212815, PubMed:30635421, PubMed:21850687, PubMed:23395371, PubMed:17114044, PubMed:24687852, PubMed:26014385, PubMed:25201882). Is a key regulator of RAB GTPases by regulating the GTP/
   5135..5152    +  CDS            9xHis (fragment): 9xHis affinity tag
   5189..6546    +  misc_recomb    baculovirus recombination region (ORF1629): contains part of ORF1629
   6544..6621    -  CDS            P61 (fragment): P78_NPVAC - Experimental evidence at protein level: Swiss-Prot protein existence level 1. Plays a role in the transport of the nucleocapsids from the cytoplasm toward the host nucleus together with the host actin- polymerizing Arp2/3 complex. From Autographa californica nuclear polyhedrosis virus (AcMNPV).
   6809..7397    -  rep_origin     ori: high-copy-number ColE1/pMB1/pBR322/pUC origin of replication
   7568..8428    -  CDS            AmpR: β-lactamase; bla; confers resistance to ampicillin, carbenicillin, and related antibiotics
   8429..8533    -  promoter       AmpR promoter: bla
   8560..9015    +  rep_origin     f1 ori (sequence partly withheld): f1 bacteriophage origin of replication; arrow indicates direction of (+) strand synthesis
   9020..1       -  CDS            lacZα (fragment) (across the origin): LacZα fragment of β-galactosidase; lacZ fragment
