[The description below was written by a language model from this plasmid's Addgene catalogue record and pLannotate feature annotations shown in this document.]
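Description:
LRRK2_1867_2161_L1976Y_I2049Q is a baculovirus transfer plasmid built on the pEMB017 backbone (Emerald) for expressing a fragment of human LRRK2 in insect cells. It is propagated in E. coli through a high-copy ColE1/pUC-type origin with ampicillin selection (AmpR under its bla promoter). It also carries an f1 phage origin and a residual lacZα fragment. The expression region is flanked by AcMNPV sequences, lef2 and ORF603 on one side and the ORF1629 recombination region on the other. These flanks allow homologous recombination with baculoviral DNA, placing the cassette at the polyhedrin locus to generate recombinant virus.

The payload is driven by the very late polyhedrin (polH) promoter. It encodes Schistosoma japonicum GST followed by LRRK2 residues 1867–2161, a segment that corresponds to the kinase domain region, carrying the substitutions L1976Y and I2049Q. The catalogue lists HisTev and GST-Tev tags, both N-terminal to the insert, which implies TEV-cleavable affinity handles for purification. The feature table, however, annotates a short His-tag fragment downstream of the LRRK2 segment rather than upstream, and it does not annotate TEV sites, so the exact tag layout should be checked against the sequence. In the opposite orientation, a p6.9 late promoter drives E. coli β-glucuronidase (GUS), a reporter for identifying recombinant virus or infected cells.

The record does not state the purpose of the two point mutations. The design is consistent with producing recombinant, affinity-purifiable LRRK2 kinase-domain protein for biochemical or structural work on this Parkinson's disease-associated kinase.
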