Addgene plasmid #40435: LRRK2_1867_2161_L1976Y_I2049Q
Depositing lab: Michael J Fox Foundation MJFF. Depositing organization: Michael J Fox Foundation.
Backbone
  Vector backbone: pEMB017
  Backbone manufacturer: Emerald
  Vector type: Baculovirus
Growth in bacteria
  Bacterial resistance: Ampicillin, 100 μg/mL
  Growth temperature: 37°C
  Growth strain: Top10
  Copy number: High Copy
Gene/Insert
  Gene/Insert name: LRRK2
  Species: H. sapiens (human)
  Mutation: aa1867_2161; L1976Y, I2049Q
  Entrez Gene: LRRK2 (a.k.a. AURA17, DARDARIN, PARK8, RIPK7, ROCO2)
  Promoter: polH
  Tag / fusion protein: HisTev (N terminal on insert); GST-Tev (N terminal on insert)
  Cloning method: Restriction Enzyme; 5′ cloning site BamHI (destroyed during cloning); 3′ cloning site HindIII (destroyed during cloning)
  Sequencing primers: 5′ DSP2466For:GAATTTCGTCGACAGATC; 3′ DSP2466Rev:AATAACCCGGATCAGCTT
Terms and licenses: Academic/Nonprofit Terms; Industry Terms
How to cite: LRRK2_1867_2161_L1976Y_I2049Q was a gift from Michael J Fox Foundation MJFF (Addgene plasmid # 40435 ; http://n2t.net/addgene:40435 ; RRID:Addgene_40435)
