>Addgene plasmid #40435 | LRRK2_1867_2161_L1976Y_I2049Q | addgene partial sequence | sequence record 53213 | DSP2466Rev 5'-AATAACCCGGATCAGCTT-3'
GGTGGTGGTGGTGCTCGAGTGCTTACTAAAGGCTTATCATCAGTTATGGTGAGTAGCAACCATACATTCC
ACGATAACATTCTTAGGCAGGAGAATACGGCGAGTCAGACAGACGAGTTCAGCGCTGTTAAGGATGTCGA
ACACTTGAGCAGAGGTTGGACGTTCCTGAGGGTTTTCTTTAAGGCACTGTTTGATGAGCTTCTCTACCAT
CGGCCACGGAGCGCAACCGTATTCTTTAACCGGGTCTGGCAGCTTGCCCTGGATTTCCAGTTCGTCGAAT
TCGTTAGGGAACTTCAGACCTTCTACGATACGGCCGCCGGTAGTCAGGATATCGTACAGGAGCAGACCGA
ACGAGTAAACGTCAGCTTGCTGGTTGTACTGAACGTTGCCACGAGCCACTTCTGGAGCACGGAAACCCGG
CGTACCTTCGCTTGTTTTAATGCCCATGCGGCAGCAGTACTGCGCAATACCATAGTCTGCAATCTTAGCG
ATGATGGCAGCGTTCGGGTACAGAGTAAACAGCAGTACATTATGAGGTTTCAGGTCGCGATAAATGATCA
TTGCAGAATGAAGATAACGCAGGCCGTCAGCTACATGGTAAGCGATACGATGCTGCAGAGTACGGGTCAG
AGAAGCCTTGTCCTGCTGCAGCAGGCGGTCGAGAGAGCCCTTGGATGCCAGCTCCATCACCAGCATACGA
GGACGGATGCCAGCGGCCAGCAGGGAGATGAGGCTCGGATGGTGCAGATGACACAGAACGACCAGTTCCT
GACGGAGCAGACGGAGCGAGGTGTGCTTGTTGAAGATCTTTACGGCGACTTCTTCGCCTTCATAAGCAGC
ACGGTATACGGAGCCGAAAGAGCCGTCGCCGAG
