>Addgene plasmid #40435 | LRRK2_1867_2161_L1976Y_I2049Q | addgene partial sequence | sequence record 53214 | DSP2466For 5'-GAATTTCGTCGACAGATC-3'
CTCGCAATAAATAAGTATTTTACTGTTTTCGTAACAGTTTTGTAATAAAAAAACCTATAAATATAGGATC
TATGCACCACCATCACCACCATCACCACGAGAACCTTTATTTCCAAGGATCAATGGCACCGATCCTGGGG
TATTGGAAGATCAAGGGCCTAGTGCAGCCCACTCGTCTGCTCCTGGAGTACCTAGAAGAGAAGTATGAGG
AGCACCTTTATGAGCGGGACGAGGGTGACAAGTGGCGCAATAAGAAATTCGAGCTAGGCTTGGAATTCCC
CAATCTGCCTTATTACATCGATGGCGACGTTAAGTTGACTCAGTCCATGGCCATCATCCGCTACATCGCC
GACAAGCACAATATGCTAGGCGGGTGCCCGAAGGAGCGAGCTGAGATCTCTATGTTGGAAGGGGCCGTGC
TGGATATCCGCTACGGCGTGAGCCGCATTGCATACTCAAAGGATTTCGAGACCCTCAAGGTTGACTTCCT
GTCAAAGCTGCCTGAAATGCTAAAGATGTTCGAAGACCGTCTCTGTCATAAGACCTACCTGAACGGGGAC
CACGTGACACACCCGGACTTTATGTTGTATGACGCTCTGGACGTCGTGCTTTATATGGACCCTATGTGCC
TGGACGCTTTTCCCAAACTAGTGTGTTTCAAGAAACGTATCGAAGCTATCCCTCAGATTGATAAGTACCT
GAAGTCCTCAAAGTACATCGCCTGGCCCCTTCAAGGTTGGCAAGCCACATTTGGCGGTGGCGACCATCCT
CCCAAGTCAG
